Addgene plasmid #77522: ALPK2 gRNA (BRDN0001146333)
Purpose: 3rd generation lentiviral gRNA plasmid targeting human ALPK2
Depositing lab: John Doench & David Root. Depositing organization: Broad Institute. Publication: Optimized sgRNA design to maximize activity and minimize off-target effects of CRISPR-Cas9. Doench JG, Fusi N, Sullender M, Hegde M, Vaimberg EW, Donovan KF, Smith I, Tothova Z, Wilen C, Orchard R, Virgin HW, Listgarten J, Root DE. Nat Biotechnol. 2016 Jan 18. doi: 10.1038/nbt.3437. PubMed 26780180.
Backbone
  Vector backbone: lentiGuide-Puro
  Backbone manufacturer: Zhang Lab (Addgene plasmid # 52963)
  Vector type: Mammalian Expression, Lentiviral, CRISPR
  Selectable markers: Puromycin
Growth in bacteria
  Bacterial resistance: Ampicillin, 100 μg/mL
  Growth temperature: 37°C
  Growth strain: DH5alpha
  Copy number: High Copy
Gene/Insert
  Gene/Insert name: ALPK2 (alt names: ALPK2; NM_052947.3)
  gRNA/shRNA sequence: ATCATTAGCTCAACACTCGG
  Species: H. sapiens (human)
  Entrez Gene: ALPK2 (a.k.a. HAK, FLJ34875, FLJ43253)
  Promoter: hU6
  Cloning method: Unknown
  Sequencing primers: 5′ U6-F; 3′ pS2-R
Terms and licenses: Academic/Nonprofit Terms; Industry Terms: Not Available to Industry
Depositor comments: The gRNA was designed to target the following Genbank reference sequence(s): NM_052947.3. Note that this plasmid does NOT contain Cas9. It should be used in conjunction with lentiCas9-Blast (Addgene #52962) or otherwise with cell lines already expressing Cas9. Browse the full kinome gRNA library at http://www.addgene.org/pooled-library/broadgpp-human-kinome/ or visit http://www.broadinstitute.org/rnai/public/ for detailed protocols and information.
How to cite: ALPK2 gRNA (BRDN0001146333) was a gift from John Doench & David Root (Addgene plasmid # 77522 ; http://n2t.net/addgene:77522 ; RRID:Addgene_77522)
