[The description below was written by a language model from this plasmid's Addgene catalogue record and pLannotate feature annotations shown in this document.]
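Description:
ALPK2 gRNA (BRDN0001146333) is a third-generation lentiviral CRISPR guide plasmid built on the lentiGuide-Puro backbone and designed to express a single guide RNA against human ALPK2 (alpha kinase 2, also known as HAK). It is maintained in E. coli as a high-copy plasmid through a ColE1/pUC-type origin with ampicillin resistance from the bla gene. The backbone also carries an f1 origin, an SV40 origin, and residual lac and T7/T3 cloning-vector elements that play no role in the payload.

The transfer cassette is framed by an RSV promoter fused to a truncated HIV-1 5' LTR, which makes genomic RNA production Tat-independent, and a ΔU3 self-inactivating 3' LTR followed by an SV40 polyadenylation signal. Between them lie the Ψ packaging signal with a partial gag sequence, the Rev response element for nuclear export of the unspliced viral RNA, and a cPPT/CTS that aids nuclear import. A human U6 RNA polymerase III promoter drives the ALPK2-specific spacer joined to the Streptococcus pyogenes Cas9 guide scaffold. Downstream, the EF-1α core promoter with its intron A expresses puromycin N-acetyltransferase for selection of transduced mammalian cells, and a WPRE enhances transcript stability and expression.

The plasmid does not encode Cas9, so it must be paired with a separate Cas9 vector or used in cells that already express the nuclease. It is an individual clone from a human kinome guide library that used optimized sgRNA design rules, and it is intended for knockout of ALPK2 in human cells.
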