Features (pLannotate 1.2.2; 29 found; start..end, strand, type, name):
     14..80      +  CDS            small t antigen (fragment): SV40 (simian virus 40) small t antigen
    106..317     +  promoter       EF-1α core promoter: core promoter for human elongation factor EF-1α
    318..1256    +  intron         EF-1α intron A: intron upstream of the start codon of human EF-1α
   1278..1877    +  CDS            PuroR (fragment): puromycin N-acetyltransferase; pac from Streptomyces; confers resistance to puromycin
   1893..2481    +  misc_feature   WPRE: woodchuck hepatitis virus posttranscriptional regulatory element
   2532..2551    +  misc_feature   cPPT/CTS (fragment): central polypurine tract and central termination sequence of HIV-1
   2553..2786    +  LTR            3' LTR (ΔU3): self-inactivating 3' long terminal repeat (LTR) from HIV-1
   2864..2985    +  polyA_signal   SV40 poly(A) signal: SV40 polyadenylation signal
   3025..3160    +  rep_origin     SV40 ori: SV40 origin of replication
   3181..3199    -  promoter       T7 promoter: promoter for bacteriophage T7 RNA polymerase
   3207..3362    +  CDS            lacZα (fragment): LacZα fragment of β-galactosidase; lacZ fragment
   3367..3795    +  rep_origin     f1 ori (sequence partly withheld): f1 bacteriophage origin of replication; arrow indicates direction of (+) strand synthesis
   3848..3952    +  promoter       AmpR promoter: bla
   3953..4813    +  CDS            AmpR: β-lactamase; bla; confers resistance to ampicillin, carbenicillin, and related antibiotics
   4984..5572    +  rep_origin     ori: high-copy-number ColE1/pMB1/pBR322/pUC origin of replication
   5755..5847    +  CDS            lacI (fragment): lac repressor; lacI; The lac repressor binds to the lac operator to inhibit transcription in E. coli. This inhibition can be relieved by adding lactose or isopropyl-β-D-thiogalactopyranoside (IPTG).
   5860..5881    +  protein_bind   CAP binding site: CAP binding activates transcription in the presence of cAMP. E. coli catabolite activator protein
   5896..5926    +  promoter       lac promoter: promoter for the E. coli lac operon
   5934..5950    +  protein_bind   lac operator: The lac repressor binds to the lac operator to inhibit transcription in E. coli. This inhibition can be relieved by adding lactose or isopropyl-β-D-thiogalactopyranoside (IPTG). lac repressor encoded by lacI
   5995..6013    +  promoter       T3 promoter: promoter for bacteriophage T3 RNA polymerase
   6041..6267    +  promoter       RSV promoter: Rous sarcoma virus enhancer/promoter
   6268..6448    +  LTR            5' LTR (truncated): truncated 5' long terminal repeat (LTR) from HIV-1
   6495..6620    +  misc_feature   HIV-1 Ψ: packaging signal of human immunodeficiency virus type 1
   6604..6967    +  CDS            HIV-1 gag (fragment): gag protein from human immunodeficiency virus 1; gag
   7113..7346    +  misc_feature   RRE: The Rev response element (RRE) of HIV-1 allows for Rev-dependent mRNA export from the nucleus to the cytoplasm.
   7723..7749    +  CDS            Rev (fragment): human immunodeficiency virus 1 (HIV-1) Rev protein; rev; enhances nuclear export of unspliced and incompletely spliced viral mRNAs
   7753..7993    +  promoter       U6 promoter: RNA polymerase III promoter for human U6 snRNA
   8023..8098    +  misc_RNA       gRNA scaffold: guide RNA scaffold for the Streptococcus pyogenes CRISPR/Cas9 system
   8154..8271    +  misc_feature   cPPT/CTS: central polypurine tract and central termination sequence of HIV-1
>Addgene plasmid #77522 | ALPK2 gRNA (BRDN0001146333) | addgene full sequence | sequence record 187924 | Addgene Assembled Sequence
CCCGGGTGCAAAGATGGATAAAGTTTTAAACAGAGAGGAATCTTTGCAGCTAATGGACCTTCTAGGTCTT
GAAAGGAGTGGGAATTGGCTCCGGTGCCCGTCAGTGGGCAGAGCGCACATCGCCCACAGTCCCCGAGAAG
TTGGGGGGAGGGGTCGGCAATTGATCCGGTGCCTAGAGAAGGTGGCGCGGGGTAAACTGGGAAAGTGATG
TCGTGTACTGGCTCCGCCTTTTTCCCGAGGGTGGGGGAGAACCGTATATAAGTGCAGTAGTCGCCGTGAA
CGTTCTTTTTCGCAACGGGTTTGCCGCCAGAACACAGGTAAGTGCCGTGTGTGGTTCCCGCGGGCCTGGC
CTCTTTACGGGTTATGGCCCTTGCGTGCCTTGAATTACTTCCACCTGGCTGCAGTACGTGATTCTTGATC
CCGAGCTTCGGGTTGGAAGTGGGTGGGAGAGTTCGAGGCCTTGCGCTTAAGGAGCCCCTTCGCCTCGTGC
TTGAGTTGAGGCCTGGCCTGGGCGCTGGGGCCGCCGCGTGCGAATCTGGTGGCACCTTCGCGCCTGTCTC
GCTGCTTTCGATAAGTCTCTAGCCATTTAAAATTTTTGATGACCTGCTGCGACGCTTTTTTTCTGGCAAG
ATAGTCTTGTAAATGCGGGCCAAGATCTGCACACTGGTATTTCGGTTTTTGGGGCCGCGGGCGGCGACGG
GGCCCGTGCGTCCCAGCGCACATGTTCGGCGAGGCGGGGCCTGCGAGCGCGGCCACCGAGAATCGGACGG
GGGTAGTCTCAAGCTGGCCGGCCTGCTCTGGTGCCTGGCCTCGCGCCGCCGTGTATCGCCCCGCCCTGGG
CGGCAAGGCTGGCCCGGTCGGCACCAGTTGCGTGAGCGGAAAGATGGCCGCTTCCCGGCCCTGCTGCAGG
GAGCTCAAAATGGAGGACGCGGCGCTCGGGAGAGCGGGCGGGTGAGTCACCCACACAAAGGAAAAGGGCC
TTTCCGTCCTCAGCCGTCGCTTCATGTGACTCCACGGAGTACCGGGCGCCGTCCAGGCACCTCGATTAGT
TCTCGAGCTTTTGGAGTACGTCGTCTTTAGGTTGGGGGGAGGGGTTTTATGCGATGGAGTTTCCCCACAC
TGAGTGGGTGGAGACTGAAGTTAGGCCAGCTTGGCACTTGATGTAATTCTCCTTGGAATTTGCCCTTTTT
GAGTTTGGATCTTGGTTCATTCTCAAGCCTCAGACAGTGGTTCAAAGTTTTTTTCTTCCATTTCAGGTGT
CGTGACGTACGGCCACCATGACCGAGTACAAGCCCACGGTGCGCCTCGCCACCCGCGACGACGTCCCCAG
GGCCGTACGCACCCTCGCCGCCGCGTTCGCCGACTACCCCGCCACGCGCCACACCGTCGATCCGGACCGC
CACATCGAGCGGGTCACCGAGCTGCAAGAACTCTTCCTCACGCGCGTCGGGCTCGACATCGGCAAGGTGT
GGGTCGCGGACGACGGCGCCGCCGTGGCGGTCTGGACCACGCCGGAGAGCGTCGAAGCGGGGGCGGTGTT
CGCCGAGATCGGCCCGCGCATGGCCGAGTTGAGCGGTTCCCGGCTGGCCGCGCAGCAACAGATGGAAGGC
CTCCTGGCGCCGCACCGGCCCAAGGAGCCCGCGTGGTTCCTGGCCACCGTCGGAGTCTCGCCCGACCACC
AGGGCAAGGGTCTGGGCAGCGCCGTCGTGCTCCCCGGAGTGGAGGCGGCCGAGCGCGCCGGGGTGCCCGC
CTTCCTGGAGACCTCCGCGCCCCGCAACCTCCCCTTCTACGAGCGGCTCGGCTTCACCGTCACCGCCGAC
GTCGAGGTGCCCGAAGGACCGCGCACCTGGTGCATGACCCGCAAGCCCGGTGCCTGAACGCGTTAAGTCG
ACAATCAACCTCTGGATTACAAAATTTGTGAAAGATTGACTGGTATTCTTAACTATGTTGCTCCTTTTAC
GCTATGTGGATACGCTGCTTTAATGCCTTTGTATCATGCTATTGCTTCCCGTATGGCTTTCATTTTCTCC
TCCTTGTATAAATCCTGGTTGCTGTCTCTTTATGAGGAGTTGTGGCCCGTTGTCAGGCAACGTGGCGTGG
TGTGCACTGTGTTTGCTGACGCAACCCCCACTGGTTGGGGCATTGCCACCACCTGTCAGCTCCTTTCCGG
GACTTTCGCTTTCCCCCTCCCTATTGCCACGGCGGAACTCATCGCCGCCTGCCTTGCCCGCTGCTGGACA
GGGGCTCGGCTGTTGGGCACTGACAATTCCGTGGTGTTGTCGGGGAAATCATCGTCCTTTCCTTGGCTGC
TCGCCTGTGTTGCCACCTGGATTCTGCGCGGGACGTCCTTCTGCTACGTCCCTTCGGCCCTCAATCCAGC
GGACCTTCCTTCCCGCGGCCTGCTGCCGGCTCTGCGGCCTCTTCCGCGTCTTCGCCTTCGCCCTCAGACG
AGTCGGATCTCCCTTTGGGCCGCCTCCCCGCGTCGACTTTAAGACCAATGACTTACAAGGCAGCTGTAGA
TCTTAGCCACTTTTTAAAAGAAAAGGGGGGACTGGAAGGGCTAATTCACTCCCAACGAAGACAAGATCTG
CTTTTTGCTTGTACTGGGTCTCTCTGGTTAGACCAGATCTGAGCCTGGGAGCTCTCTGGCTAACTAGGGA
ACCCACTGCTTAAGCCTCAATAAAGCTTGCCTTGAGTGCTTCAAGTAGTGTGTGCCCGTCTGTTGTGTGA
CTCTGGTAACTAGAGATCCCTCAGACCCTTTTAGTCAGTGTGGAAAATCTCTAGCAGTACGTATAGTAGT
TCATGTCATCTTATTATTCAGTATTTATAACTTGCAAAGAAATGAATATCAGAGAGTGAGAGGAACTTGT
TTATTGCAGCTTATAATGGTTACAAATAAAGCAATAGCATCACAAATTTCACAAATAAAGCATTTTTTTC
ACTGCATTCTAGTTGTGGTTTGTCCAAACTCATCAATGTATCTTATCATGTCTGGCTCTAGCTATCCCGC
CCCTAACTCCGCCCATCCCGCCCCTAACTCCGCCCAGTTCCGCCCATTCTCCGCCCCATGGCTGACTAAT
TTTTTTTATTTATGCAGAGGCCGAGGCCGCCTCGGCCTCTGAGCTATTCCAGAAGTAGTGAGGAGGCTTT
TTTGGAGGCCTAGGGACGTACCCAATTCGCCCTATAGTGAGTCGTATTACGCGCGCTCACTGGCCGTCGT
TTTACAACGTCGTGACTGGGAAAACCCTGGCGTTACCCAACTTAATCGCCTTGCAGCACATCCCCCTTTC
GCCAGCTGGCGTAATAGCGAAGAGGCCCGCACCGATCGCCCTTCCCAACAGTTGCGCAGCCTGAATGGCG
AATGGG
[124 nt withheld, positions 3367-3490]
C
[91 nt withheld, positions 3492-3582]
A
[49 nt withheld, positions 3584-3632]
CCTTTGACGTTGGAGTCCACGTTCTTT
[37 nt withheld, positions 3660-3696]
ACCCTATCTCGGTCTATTCTTTTGATTTATAAGGGATTTTGCCGATTTCGGCCTATTGGTTAAAAAATGA
GCTGATTTAACAAAAATTTAACGCGAATTTTAACAAAATATTAACGCTTACAATTTAGGTGGCACTTTTC
GGGGAAATGTGCGCGGAACCCCTATTTGTTTATTTTTCTAAATACATTCAAATATGTATCCGCTCATGAG
ACAATAACCCTGATAAATGCTTCAATAATATTGAAAAAGGAAGAGTATGAGTATTCAACATTTCCGTGTC
GCCCTTATTCCCTTTTTTGCGGCATTTTGCCTTCCTGTTTTTGCTCACCCAGAAACGCTGGTGAAAGTAA
AAGATGCTGAAGATCAGTTGGGTGCACGAGTGGGTTACATCGAACTGGATCTCAACAGCGGTAAGATCCT
TGAGAGTTTTCGCCCCGAAGAACGTTTTCCAATGATGAGCACTTTTAAAGTTCTGCTATGTGGCGCGGTA
TTATCCCGTATTGACGCCGGGCAAGAGCAACTCGGTCGCCGCATACACTATTCTCAGAATGACTTGGTTG
AGTACTCACCAGTCACAGAAAAGCATCTTACGGATGGCATGACAGTAAGAGAATTATGCAGTGCTGCCAT
AACCATGAGTGATAACACTGCGGCCAACTTACTTCTGACAACGATCGGAGGACCGAAGGAGCTAACCGCT
TTTTTGCACAACATGGGGGATCATGTAACTCGCCTTGATCGTTGGGAACCGGAGCTGAATGAAGCCATAC
CAAACGACGAGCGTGACACCACGATGCCTGTAGCAATGGCAACAACGTTGCGCAAACTATTAACTGGCGA
ACTACTTACTCTAGCTTCCCGGCAACAATTAATAGACTGGATGGAGGCGGATAAAGTTGCAGGACCACTT
CTGCGCTCGGCCCTTCCGGCTGGCTGGTTTATTGCTGATAAATCTGGAGCCGGTGAGCGTGGGTCTCGCG
GTATCATTGCAGCACTGGGGCCAGATGGTAAGCCCTCCCGTATCGTAGTTATCTACACGACGGGGAGTCA
GGCAACTATGGATGAACGAAATAGACAGATCGCTGAGATAGGTGCCTCACTGATTAAGCATTGGTAACTG
TCAGACCAAGTTTACTCATATATACTTTAGATTGATTTAAAACTTCATTTTTAATTTAAAAGGATCTAGG
TGAAGATCCTTTTTGATAATCTCATGACCAAAATCCCTTAACGTGAGTTTTCGTTCCACTGAGCGTCAGA
CCCCGTAGAAAAGATCAAAGGATCTTCTTGAGATCCTTTTTTTCTGCGCGTAATCTGCTGCTTGCAAACA
AAAAAACCACCGCTACCAGCGGTGGTTTGTTTGCCGGATCAAGAGCTACCAACTCTTTTTCCGAAGGTAA
CTGGCTTCAGCAGAGCGCAGATACCAAATACTGTTCTTCTAGTGTAGCCGTAGTTAGGCCACCACTTCAA
GAACTCTGTAGCACCGCCTACATACCTCGCTCTGCTAATCCTGTTACCAGTGGCTGCTGCCAGTGGCGAT
AAGTCGTGTCTTACCGGGTTGGACTCAAGACGATAGTTACCGGATAAGGCGCAGCGGTCGGGCTGAACGG
GGGGTTCGTGCACACAGCCCAGCTTGGAGCGAACGACCTACACCGAACTGAGATACCTACAGCGTGAGCT
ATGAGAAAGCGCCACGCTTCCCGAAGGGAGAAAGGCGGACAGGTATCCGGTAAGCGGCAGGGTCGGAACA
GGAGAGCGCACGAGGGAGCTTCCAGGGGGAAACGCCTGGTATCTTTATAGTCCTGTCGGGTTTCGCCACC
TCTGACTTGAGCGTCGATTTTTGTGATGCTCGTCAGGGGGGCGGAGCCTATGGAAAAACGCCAGCAACGC
GGCCTTTTTACGGTTCCTGGCCTTTTGCTGGCCTTTTGCTCACATGTTCTTTCCTGCGTTATCCCCTGAT
TCTGTGGATAACCGTATTACCGCCTTTGAGTGAGCTGATACCGCTCGCCGCAGCCGAACGACCGAGCGCA
GCGAGTCAGTGAGCGAGGAAGCGGAAGAGCGCCCAATACGCAAACCGCCTCTCCCCGCGCGTTGGCCGAT
TCATTAATGCAGCTGGCACGACAGGTTTCCCGACTGGAAAGCGGGCAGTGAGCGCAACGCAATTAATGTG
AGTTAGCTCACTCATTAGGCACCCCAGGCTTTACACTTTATGCTTCCGGCTCGTATGTTGTGTGGAATTG
TGAGCGGATAACAATTTCACACAGGAAACAGCTATGACCATGATTACGCCAAGCGCGCAATTAACCCTCA
CTAAAGGGAACAAAAGCTGGAGCTGCAAGCTTAATGTAGTCTTATGCAATACTCTTGTAGTCTTGCAACA
TGGTAACGATGAGTTAGCAACATGCCTTACAAGGAGAGAAAAAGCACCGTGCATGCCGATTGGTGGAAGT
AAGGTGGTACGATCGTGCCTTATTAGGAAGGCAACAGACGGGTCTGACATGGATTGGACGAACCACTGAA
TTGCCGCATTGCAGAGATATTGTATTTAAGTGCCTAGCTCGATACATAAACGGGTCTCTCTGGTTAGACC
AGATCTGAGCCTGGGAGCTCTCTGGCTAACTAGGGAACCCACTGCTTAAGCCTCAATAAAGCTTGCCTTG
AGTGCTTCAAGTAGTGTGTGCCCGTCTGTTGTGTGACTCTGGTAACTAGAGATCCCTCAGACCCTTTTAG
TCAGTGTGGAAAATCTCTAGCAGTGGCGCCCGAACAGGGACTTGAAAGCGAAAGGGAAACCAGAGGAGCT
CTCTCGACGCAGGACTCGGCTTGCTGAAGCGCGCACGGCAAGAGGCGAGGGGCGGCGACTGGTGAGTACG
CCAAAAATTTTGACTAGCGGAGGCTAGAAGGAGAGAGATGGGTGCGAGAGCGTCAGTATTAAGCGGGGGA
GAATTAGATCGCGATGGGAAAAAATTCGGTTAAGGCCAGGGGGAAAGAAAAAATATAAATTAAAACATAT
AGTATGGGCAAGCAGGGAGCTAGAACGATTCGCAGTTAATCCTGGCCTGTTAGAAACATCAGAAGGCTGT
AGACAAATACTGGGACAGCTACAACCATCCCTTCAGACAGGATCAGAAGAACTTAGATCATTATATAATA
CAGTAGCAACCCTCTATTGTGTGCATCAAAGGATAGAGATAAAAGACACCAAGGAAGCTTTAGACAAGAT
AGAGGAAGAGCAAAACAAAAGTAAGACCACCGCACAGCAAGCGGCCGCTGATCTTCAGACCTGGAGGAGG
AGATATGAGGGACAATTGGAGAAGTGAATTATATAAATATAAAGTAGTAAAAATTGAACCATTAGGAGTA
GCACCCACCAAGGCAAAGAGAAGAGTGGTGCAGAGAGAAAAAAGAGCAGTGGGAATAGGAGCTTTGTTCC
TTGGGTTCTTGGGAGCAGCAGGAAGCACTATGGGCGCAGCGTCAATGACGCTGACGGTACAGGCCAGACA
ATTATTGTCTGGTATAGTGCAGCAGCAGAACAATTTGCTGAGGGCTATTGAGGCGCAACAGCATCTGTTG
CAACTCACAGTCTGGGGCATCAAGCAGCTCCAGGCAAGAATCCTGGCTGTGGAAAGATACCTAAAGGATC
AACAGCTCCTGGGGATTTGGGGTTGCTCTGGAAAACTCATTTGCACCACTGCTGTGCCTTGGAATGCTAG
TTGGAGTAATAAATCTCTGGAACAGATTTGGAATCACACGACCTGGATGGAGTGGGACAGAGAAATTAAC
AATTACACAAGCTTAATACACTCCTTAATTGAAGAATCGCAAAACCAGCAAGAAAAGAATGAACAAGAAT
TATTGGAATTAGATAAATGGGCAAGTTTGTGGAATTGGTTTAACATAACAAATTGGCTGTGGTATATAAA
ATTATTCATAATGATAGTAGGAGGCTTGGTAGGTTTAAGAATAGTTTTTGCTGTACTTTCTATAGTGAAT
AGAGTTAGGCAGGGATATTCACCATTATCGTTTCAGACCCACCTCCCAACCCCGAGGGGACCCAGAGAGG
GCCTATTTCCCATGATTCCTTCATATTTGCATATACGATACAAGGCTGTTAGAGAGATAATTAGAATTAA
TTTGACTGTAAACACAAAGATATTAGTACAAAATACGTGACGTAGAAAGTAATAATTTCTTGGGTAGTTT
GCAGTTTTAAAATTATGTTTTAAAATGGACTATCATATGCTTACCGTAACTTGAAAGTATTTCGATTTCT
TGGCTTTATATATCTTGTGGAAAGGACGAAACACCGATCATTAGCTCAACACTCGGGTTTTAGAGCTAGA
AATAGCAAGTTAAAATAAGGCTAGTCCGTTATCAACTTGAAAAAGTGGCACCGAGTCGGTGCTTTTTTAA
GCTTGGCGTAACTAGATCTTGAGACAAATGGCAGTATTCATCCACAATTTTAAAAGAAAAGGGGGGATTG
GGGGGTACAGTGCAGGGGAAAGAATAGTAGACATAATAGCAACAGACATACAAACTAAAGAATTACAAAA
ACAAATTACAAAAATTCAAAATTTTCGGGTTTATTACAGGGACAGCAGAGATCCACTTTGGCGCCGGCTC
GAGGGGG
