>Addgene plasmid #77522 | ALPK2 gRNA (BRDN0001146333) | depositor partial sequence | sequence record 144982 | Target Sequence
ATCATTAGCTCAACACTCGG
