>Addgene plasmid #77522 | ALPK2 gRNA (BRDN0001146333) | addgene partial sequence | sequence record 187923 | hU6-F
GTAGAAAGTAATAATTTCTTGGGTAGTTTGCAGTTTTAAAATTATGTTTTAAAATGGACTATCATATGCT
TACCGTAACTTGAAAGTATTTCGATTTCTTGGCTTTATATATCTTGTGGAAAGGACGAAACACCGATCAT
TAGCTCAACACTCGGGTTTTAGAGCTAGAAATAGCAAGTTAAAATAAGGCTAGTCCGTTATCAACTTGAA
AAAGTGGCACCGAGTCGGTGCTTTTTTAAGCTTGGCGTAACTAGATCTTGAGACAAATGGCAGTATTCAT
CCACAATTTTAAAAGAAAAGGGGGGATTGGGGGGTACAGTGCAGGGGAAAGAATAGTAGACATAATAGCA
ACAGACATACAAACTAAAGAATTACAAAAACAAATTACAAAAATTCAAAATTTTCGGGTTTATTACAGGG
ACAGCAGAGATCCACTTTGGCGCCGGCTCGAGGGGGCCCGGGTGCAAAGATGGATAAAGTTTTAAACAGA
GAGGAATCTTTGCAGCTAATGGACCTTCTAGGTCTTGAAAGGAGTGGGAATTGGCTCCGGTGCCCGTCAG
TGGGCAGAGC
